Addgene plasmid #221142: p2H12
Purpose: cdGreen expressed from an aTc-inducible promoter (Internal Lab ID: UJ11204)
Depositing lab: Urs Jenal. Depositing organization: University of Basel. Publication: A genetically encoded biosensor to monitor dynamic changes of c-di-GMP with high temporal resolution. Kaczmarczyk A, van Vliet S, Jakob RP, Teixeira RD, Scheidat I, Reinders A, Klotz A, Maier T, Jenal U. Nat Commun. 2024 May 9;15(1):3920. doi: 10.1038/s41467-024-48295-0. PubMed 38724508.
Backbone
  Vector backbone: pBldDtemp
  Backbone manufacturer: Andreas Kaczmarczyk
  Backbone size w/o insert (bp): 2600
  Total vector size (bp): 3900
  Modifications to backbone: cdGreen replacing bldD tandem
  Vector type: Bacterial Expression
Growth in bacteria
  Bacterial resistance: Ampicillin, 100 μg/mL
  Growth temperature: 37°C
  Growth strain: DH5alpha
  Copy number: Unknown
Gene/Insert
  Gene/Insert name: cdGreen (alt name: 2H12)
  Species: Synthetic
  Insert size (bp): 1300
  Promoter: Ptet
  Cloning method: Restriction Enzyme; 5′ cloning site EcoRI (not destroyed); 3′ cloning site SpeI (not destroyed)
  Sequencing primers: 5′ 13378 (attttactagtTAGAAAAACAACTTAAATGTGAAAGTGGGTC)
Terms and licenses: Academic/Nonprofit Terms; Industry Terms: Not Available to Industry
How to cite: p2H12 was a gift from Urs Jenal (Addgene plasmid # 221142 ; http://n2t.net/addgene:221142 ; RRID:Addgene_221142)
