[The description below was written by a language model from this plasmid's Addgene catalogue record and pLannotate feature annotations shown in this document.]
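Description:
p2H12 is a small bacterial expression plasmid of about 3.9 kb, built on the pBldDtemp backbone, that expresses the genetically encoded c-di-GMP biosensor cdGreen (also called 2H12) under anhydrotetracycline control. It is propagated in E. coli using a ColE1/pMB1-type origin, which the annotation describes as high-copy although the catalogue lists copy number as unknown. Selection is by ampicillin, through a TEM-type beta-lactamase gene (bla) driven by its own promoter.

The synthetic insert of about 1.3 kb was cloned between EcoRI and SpeI sites, both retained, and replaces the tandem bldD cassette of the parental vector. In the feature table, a PLtetO-1 promoter (a phage lambda PL derivative carrying tet operator sites) lies immediately upstream of a tetR coding sequence. Further downstream on the same strand is an open reading frame annotated as a circularly permuted EGFP (cEGFP), which presumably corresponds to the fluorescent core of cdGreen. The annotated cEGFP segment is shorter than the stated insert, so the flanking sensor regions are not identified by the automated annotation, and the record does not describe their composition. No separate promoter is annotated directly upstream of the sensor, so it is unclear whether tetR and cdGreen are co-transcribed or whether a second Ptet element went undetected. In either case, TetR represses the tet operator-containing promoter until the inducer releases it, which gives tunable sensor expression.

The plasmid is intended for inducible production of cdGreen in bacteria. Its associated use is monitoring dynamic changes in intracellular c-di-GMP levels by green fluorescence with high temporal resolution.
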