Features (pLannotate 1.2.2; 6 found; start..end, strand, type, name):
     25..98      +  promoter       PLtetO-1 promoter: modified phage lambda PL promoter with tet operator sites (Lutz and Bujard, 1997)
    124..744     +  CDS            tetR: TETR2_ECOLX - Experimental evidence at protein level: Swiss-Prot protein existence level 1. TetR is the repressor of the tetracycline resistance element; its N-terminal region forms a helix-turn-helix structure and binds DNA. Binding of tetracycline to TetR reduces the repressor affinity for the tetracycline resistance gene (tetA) promoter operator sites. From Escherichia coli.
   1072..1794    +  CDS            cEGFP: cEGFP is a basic (constitutively fluorescent) green fluorescent protein published in 2008, derived from Aequorea victoria.
   2111..2215    +  promoter       AmpR promoter: bla
   2216..3073    +  CDS            bla: BLAT_ECOLX - Experimental evidence at protein level: Swiss-Prot protein existence level 1. TEM-type are the most prevalent beta-lactamases in enterobacteria; they hydrolyze the beta-lactam bond in susceptible beta-lactam antibiotics, thus conferring resistance to penicillins and cephalosporins. TEM-3 and TEM-4 are capable of hydrolyzing cefotaxime and ceftazidime. TEM-5 is capable of hydrolyzing ceftazidime. TEM-6 is capable of hydrolyzing ceftazidime and aztreonam. TEM-8/CAZ-2, TEM- 16/CAZ-7 and TEM-24/CAZ-6 are markedly active against ceftazidime. IRT- 4 shows resistance to beta-lactamase in
   3247..3835    +  rep_origin     ori: high-copy-number ColE1/pMB1/pBR322/pUC origin of replication
>Addgene plasmid #221142 | p2H12 | addgene full sequence | sequence record 437160 | Addgene NGS Result
ACATGTTTTCGTCTTCACCTCGAGTCCCTATCAGTGATAGAGATTGACATCCCTATCAGTGATAGAGATA
CTGAGCACATCAGCAGGACGCACTGACCGAATTTATTAAGGAGGAGGTGATCCATGTCTAGATTAGATAA
AAGTAAAGTGATTAACAGCGCATTAGAGCTGCTTAATGAGGTCGGAATCGAAGGTTTAACAACCCGTAAA
CTCGCCCAGAAGCTAGGTGTAGAGCAGCCTACATTGTATTGGCATGTAAAAAATAAGCGGGCTTTGCTCG
ACGCCTTAGCCATTGAGATGTTAGATAGGCACCATACTCACTTTTGCCCTTTAGAAGGGGAAAGCTGGCA
AGATTTTTTACGTAATAACGCTAAAAGTTTTAGATGTGCTTTACTAAGTCATCGCGATGGAGCAAAAGTA
CATTTAGGTACACGGCCTACAGAAAAACAGTATGAAACTCTCGAAAATCAATTAGCCTTTTTATGCCAAC
AAGGTTTTTCACTAGAGAATGCATTATATGCGCTCAGCGCTGTGGGGCATTTTACTTTAGGTTGCGTATT
GGAAGATCAAGAGCATCAAGTCGCTAAAGAAGAAAGGGAAACACCTACTACTGATAGTATGCCGCCATTA
TTACGACAAGCTATCGAATTATTTGATCACCAAGGTGCAGAGCCAGCCTTCTTATTCGGCCTTGAATTGA
TCATATGCGGATTAGAAAAACAACTTAAATGTGAAAGTGGGTCTTAATAATAATAATTCCGAAGGAGGAG
GTGATCCATGAATTCAGAGCCGCCGCCGAAGCTCGTCCTTGACCTGGAGCGCCTCGCGCACGTCCCCCAG
GAGAAGGCGGGCCCGCTCCAGCGCTACGCGGCGACGATCCAGTCGCAGCGCGGCGACTACAACGGCAAGG
TGCTGTCGATCCGTCAGGACGACCTGCGCACCCTGGCCGTGATCTACGACCAGTCGCCCTCGGTCCTCAC
CGAGCAGCTGATCAGCTGGGGCGTCCTCGACGCGGACGCGCGCCGCGCCGTCGCCCACGAGGAGAACCCG
AAGAATATGCCGGTCCCGTATAACGTCTTTATCATGGCCGACAAGCAGAAGAACGGCATCAAGGCGAACT
TCAAGATCCGCCACAACATCGAGGACGGCGGCGTGCAGCTCGCCTATCACTACCAGCAGAACACCCCCAT
CGGCGACGGCCCCGTGCTGCTGCCCGACAACCACTACCTGGGCGTGCAGTCCAAACTGAGCAAAGACCCC
AACGAGAAGCGCGATCACATGGTCCTGCTGGAGTTCGTGACCGCCGCCGGGATCACTCTCGGCATGGACG
AGCTGTACAAGGGCGGTACCGGAGGGAGCATGGTGAGCAAGGGCGAGGAGCTGTTCACCGGGGTGGTGCC
CATCCTGGTCGAGCTGGACGGCGACGTAAACGGCCACAAGTTCAGCGTGTCCGGCGAGGGCGAGGGCGAT
GCCACCTACGGCAAGCTGACCCTGAAGTTCATCTGCACCACCGGCAAGCTGCCCGTGCCCTGGCCCACCC
TCGTGACCACCCTGACCTACGGCGTGCAGTGCTTCAGCCGCTACCCCGACCACATGAAGCAGCACGACTT
CTTCAAGTCCGCCATGCCCGAAGGCTACATTCAGGAGCGCACCATCTTCTTCAAGGACGACGGCAACTAT
AAGACACGCGCTGAGGTTAAGTTCGAGGGCGACACTCTGGTTAACCGCATCGAGCTGAAGGGCATCGACT
TCAAGGAGGACGGCAACATCCTGGGCCATAAGCTTGAATATAACATGTTGTCGGAGCCGGAGCCGCCGCC
GAAGCTCGTCCTTGACCTGGAGCGCCTCGCGCACGTCCCCCAGGAGAAGGCGGGCCCGCTCCAGCGCTAC
GCGGCGACGATCCAGTCGCAGCGCGGCGACTACAACGGCAAGGTGCTGTCGATCCGTCAGGACGACCTGC
GCACCCTGGCCGTGATCTACGACCAGTCGCCCTCGGTCCTCACCGAGCAGCTGATCAGCTGGGGCGTCCT
CGACGCGGACGCGCGCCGCGCCGTCGCCCACGAGGAGAACTGAACTAGTGACGTCAGGTGGCACTTTTCG
GGGAAATGTGCGCGGAACCCCTATTTGTTTATTTTTCTAAATACATTCAAATATGTATCCGCTCATGAGA
CAATAACCCTGATAAATGCTTCAATAATATTGAAAAAGGAAGAGTATGAGTATTCAACATTTCCGTGTCG
CCCTTATTCCCTTTTTTGCGGCATTTTGCCTTCCTGTTTTTGCTCACCCAGAAACGCTGGTGAAAGTAAA
AGATGCTGAAGATCAGTTGGGTGCACGAGTGGGTTACATCGAACTGGATCTCAACAGCGGTAAGATCCTT
GAGAGTTTTCGCCCCGAAGAACGTTTTCCAATGATGAGCACTTTTAAAGTTCTGCTATGTGGCGCGGTAT
TATCCCGTGTTGACGCCGGGCAAGAGCAACTCGGTCGCCGCATACACTATTCTCAGAATGACTTGGTTGA
GTACTCACCAGTCACAGAAAAGCATCTTACGGATGGCATGACAGTAAGAGAATTATGCAGTGCTGCCATA
ACCATGAGTGATAACACTGCGGCCAACTTACTTCTGACAACGATCGGAGGACCGAAGGAGCTAACCGCTT
TTTTGCACAACATGGGGGATCATGTAACTCGCCTTGATCGTTGGGAACCGGAGCTGAATGAAGCCATACC
AAACGACGAGCGTGACACCACGATGCCTGCAGCAATGGCAACAACGTTGCGCAAACTATTAACTGGCGAA
CTACTTACTCTAGCTTCCCGGCAACAATTAATAGACTGGATGGAGGCGGATAAAGTTGCAGGACCACTTC
TGCGCTCGGCCCTTCCGGCTGGCTGGTTTATTGCTGATAAATCTGGAGCCGGTGAGCGTGGCTCTCGCGG
TATCATTGCAGCACTGGGGCCAGATGGTAAGCCCTCCCGTATCGTAGTTATCTACACGACGGGGAGTCAG
GCAACTATGGATGAACGAAATAGACAGATCGCTGAGATAGGTGCCTCACTGATTAAGCATTGGTAACTGT
CAGACCAAGTTTACTCATATATACTTTAGATTGATTTAAAACTTCATTTTTAATTTAAAAGGATCTAGGT
GAAGATCCTTTTTGATAATCTCATGACCAAAATCCCTTAACGTGAGTTTTCGTTCCACTGAGCGTCAGAC
CCCGTAGAAAAGATCAAAGGATCTTCTTGAGATCCTTTTTTTCTGCGCGTAATCTGCTGCTTGCAAACAA
AAAAACCACCGCTACCAGCGGTGGTTTGTTTGCCGGATCAAGAGCTACCAACTCTTTTTCCGAAGGTAAC
TGGCTTCAGCAGAGCGCAGATACCAAATACTGTCCTTCTAGTGTAGCCGTAGTTAGGCCACCACTTCAAG
AACTCTGTAGCACCGCCTACATACCTCGCTCTGCTAATCCTGTTACCAGTGGCTGCTGCCAGTGGCGATA
AGTCGTGTCTTACCGGGTTGGACTCAAGACGATAGTTACCGGATAAGGCGCAGCGGTCGGGCTGAACGGG
GGGTTCGTGCACACAGCCCAGCTTGGAGCGAACGACCTACACCGAACTGAGATACCTACAGCGTGAGCTA
TGAGAAAGCGCCACGCTTCCCGAAGGGAGAAAGGCGGACAGGTATCCGGTAAGCGGCAGGGTCGGAACAG
GAGAGCGCACGAGGGAGCTTCCAGGGGGAAACGCCTGGTATCTTTATAGTCCTGTCGGGTTTCGCCACCT
CTGACTTGAGCGTCGATTTTTGTGATGCTCGTCAGGGGGGCGGAGCCTATGGAAAAACGCCAGCAACGCG
GCCTTTTTACGGTTCCTGGCCTTTTGCTGGCCTTTTGCTC
